>Addgene plasmid #139526 | pENTR-L4R1-PHtetO2 | addgene full sequence | sequence record 274627 | Addgene NGS Result
CTTTCCTGCGTTATCCCCTGATTCTGTGGATAACCGTATTACCGCCTTTGAGTGAGCTGATACCGCTCGC
CGCAGCCGAACGACCGAGCGCAGCGAGTCAGTGAGCGAGGAAGCGGAAGAGCGCCCAATACGCAAACCGC
CTCTCCCCGCGCGTTGGCCGATTCATTAATGCAGCTGGCACGACAGGTTTCCCGACTGGAAAGCGGGCAG
TGAGCGCAACGCAATTAATACGCGTACCGCTAGCCAGGAAGAGTTTGTAGAAACGCAAAAAGGCCATCCG
TCAGGATGGCCTTCTGCTTAGTTTGATGCCTGGCAGTTTATGGCGGGCGTCCTGCCCGCCACCCTCCGGG
CCGTTGCTTCACAACGTTCAAATCCGCTCCCGGCGGATTTGTCCTACTCAGGAGAGCGTTCACCGACAAA
CAACAGATAAAACGAAAGGCCCAGTCTTCCGACTGAGCCTTTCGTTTTATTTGATGCCTGGCAGTTCCCT
ACTCTCGCGTTAACGCTAGCATGGATGTTTTCCCAGTCACGACGTTGTAAAACGACGGCCAGTCTTAAGC
TCGGGCCCGAGTTAACGCTACCATGGAGCTCCAAATAATGATTTTATTTTGACTGATAGTGACCTGTTCG
TTGCAACAAATTGATAAGCAATGCTTTTTTATAATGCCAACTTTGTATAGAAAAGTTGTTTAAACGTCGA
CATTAAGTTGGGTAACGCCAGGGTTTTCCCAGTCACGACGTTGTAAAACGACGGCCAGTGAATTCTACCG
GGTAGGGGAGGCGCTTTTCCCAAGGCAGTCTGGAGCATGCGCTTTAGCAGCCCCGCTGGGCACTTGGCGC
TACACAAGTGGCCTCTGGCCTCGCACACATTCCACATCCACCGGTAGGCGCCAACCGGCTCCGTTCTTTG
GTGGCCCCTTCGCGCCACCTTCTACTCCTCCCCTAGTCAGGAAGTTCCCCCCCGCCCCGCAGCTCGCGTC
GTGCAGGACGTGACAAATGGAAGTAGCACGTCTCACTAGTCTCGTGCAGATGGACAGCACCGCTGAGCAA
TGGAAGCGGGTAGGCCTTTGGGGCAGCGGCCAATAGCAGCTTTGCTCCTTCGCTTTCTGGGCTCAGAGGC
TGGGAAGGGGTGGGTCCGGGGGCGGGCTCAGGGGCGGGCTCAGGGGCGGGGCGGGCGCCCGAAGGTCCTC
CGGAGGCCCGGCATTCTGCACGCTTCAAAAGCGCACGTCTGCCGCGCTGTTCTCCTCTTCCTCATCTCCG
GGCCTTTCGACCGATCATCAAGCTTGATCCTCATGACCGAGTACAAGCCCACGGTGCGCCTCGCCACCCG
CGACGACGTCCCCAGGGCCGTACGCACCCTCGCCGCCGCGTTCGCCGACTACCCCGCCACGCGCCACACC
GTCGATCCGGACCGCCACATCGAGCGGGTCACCGAGCTGCAAGAACTCTTCCTCACGCGCGTCGGGCTCG
ACATCGGCAAGGTGTGGGTCGCGGACGACGGCGCCGCGGTGGCGGTCTGGACCACGCCGGAGAGCGTCGA
AGCGGGGGCGGTGTTCGCCGAGATCGGCCCGCGCATGGCCGAGTTGAGCGGTTCCCGGCTGGCCGCGCAG
CAACAGATGGAAGGCCTCCTGGCGCCGCACCGGCCCAAGGAGCCCGCGTGGTTCCTGGCCACCGTCGGCG
TCTCGCCCGACCACCAGGGCAAGGGTCTGGGCAGCGCCGTCGTGCTCCCCGGAGTGGAGGCGGCCGAGCG
CGCCGGGGTGCCCGCCTTCCTGGAGACCTCCGCGCCCCGCAACCTCCCCTTCTACGAGCGGCTCGGCTTC
ACCGTCACCGCCGACGTCGAGGTGCCCGAAGGACCGCGCACCTGGTGCATGACCCGCAAGCCCGGTGCCG
GATCCATGCCCACGCTACTGCGGGTTTATATAGACGGTCCCCACGGGATGGGGAAAACCACCACCACGCA
ACTGCTGGTGGCCCTGGGTTCGCGCGACGATATCGTCTACGTACCCGAGCCGATGACTTACTGGCGGGTG
CTGGGGGCTTCCGAGACAATCGCGAACATCTACACCACACAACACCGCCTCGACCAGGGTGAGATATCGG
CCGGGGACGCGGCGGTGGTAATGACAAGCGCCCAGATAACAATGGGCATGCCTTATGCCGTGACCGACGC
CGTTCTGGCTCCTCATATCGGGGGGGAGGCTGGGAGCTCACATGCCCCGCCCCCGGCCCTCACCCTCATC
TTCGACCGCCATCCCATCGCCGCCCTCCTGTGCTACCCGGCCGCGCGGTACCTTATGGGCAGCATGACCC
CCCAGGCCGTGCTGGCGTTCGTGGCCCTCATCCCGCCGACCTTGCCCGGCACCAACATCGTGCTTGGGGC
CCTTCCGGAGGACAGACACATCGACCGCCTGGCCAAACGCCAGCGCCCCGGCGAGCGGCTGGACCTGGCT
ATGCTGGCTGCGATTCGCCGCGTTTACGGGCTACTTGCCAATACGGTGCGGTATCTGCAGTGCGGCGGGT
CGTGGCGGGAGGACTGGGGACAGCTTTCGGGGACGGCCGTGCCGCCCCAGGGTGCCGAGCCCCAGAGCAA
CGCGGGCCCACGACCCCATATCGGGGACACGTTATTTACCCTGTTTCGGGCCCCCGAGTTGCTGGCCCCC
AACGGCGACCTGTATAACGTGTTTGCCTGGGCCTTGGACGTCTTGGCCAAACGCCTCCGTTCCATGCACG
TCTTTATCCTGGATTACGACCAATCGCCCGCCGGCTGCCGGGACGCCCTGCTGCAACTTACCTCCGGGAT
GGTCCAGACCCACGTCACCACCCCCGGCTCCATACCGACGATATGCGACCTGGCGCGCACGTTTGCCCGG
GAGATGGGGGAGGCTAACTGAGCTCTAGCTTATCGACTCGCCGATAGTGGAAACCGACGCCCCAGCACTC
GTCCGAGGGCAAAGGAATAGTCGAGAAATTGATGATCTATTAAACAATAAAGATGTCCACATGGAAGTTT
TTCCTGTCATACTTTGTTAAGAAGGGTGAGAACAGAGTACCTACATTTTGAATGGAAGGATTGGAGCTAC
GGGGGTGGGGGTGGGGTGGGATTAGATAAATGCCTGCTCTTTACTGAAGGCTCTTTACTATTGCTTTATG
ATAATGTTTCATAGTTGGATATCATAATTTAAACAAGCAAAACCAAATTAAGGGCCAGCTCATTCCTCCC
ACTCATGATCTATAGATCCTCTAGAGAGCTCACGGGGACAGCCCCCCCCCAAAGCCCCCAGGGATGTAAT
TACGTCCCTCCCCCGCTAGGGGGCAGCAGCGAGCCGCCCGGGGCTCCGCTCCGGTCCGGCGCTCCCCCCG
CATCCCCGAGCCGGCAGCGTGCGGGGACAGCCCGGGCACGGGGAAGGTGGCACGGGATCGCTTTCCTCTG
AACGCTTCTCGCTGCTCTTTGAGCCTGCAGACACCTGGGGGATACGGGGAAAAAGCTTGTCGACCTGCAG
GCATGCAAGCTTGGCGTAATCATGGTCATAGCTGTTTCCTGTGTGAAATTGTTATCCGTTCACAATTCCA
CACAACATACGAGCCGGAAGCATAAAGTGTAAAGCCTGGGGTGCCTAATGAGTGAGCTAACTCACATTAA
TTGCGTTGCGCTCACTGCCCGCTTTCCAGTCGGGAAACCTGTCGTGCCAGTAACTCGAGGGATCCAAGCT
GGCCGCACGTCTCCCTATCAGTGATAGAGAAGTCGACACGTCTCGAGCTCCCTATCAGTGATAGAGAAGG
TACGTCTAGAACGTCTCCCTATCAGTGATAGAGAAGTCGACACGTCTCGAGCTCCCTATCAGTGATAGAG
AAGGTACGTCTAGAACGTCTCCCTATCAGTGATAGAGAAGTCGACACGTCTCGAGCTCCCTATCAGTGAT
AGAGAAGGTACGTCTAGAACGTCTCCCTATCAGTGATAGAGAAGTCGACACGTCTCGAGCTCCCTATCAG
TGATAGAGAAGGTACCCCCTATATAAGCAGAGCTCGTTTAGTGAACCGTCAGATCGCCTGGAGACGCCAT
CCACGCTGTTTTGACCTCCATAGAAGACACCGGGACCGATCCAGCCTCCGCGGTGGCGGCCATCGCGATC
GCAAGTTTGTACAAAAAAGTTGAACGAGAAACGTAAAATGATATAAATATCAATATATTAAATTAGATTT
TGCATAAAAAACAGACTACATAATACTGTAAAACACAACATATGCAGTCACTATGAACCAACTACTTAGA
TGGTATTAGTGACCTGTAGAATTCGAGCTCTAGAGCTGCAGGGCGGCCGCGATATCCCCTATAGTGAGTC
GTATTACATGGTCATAGCTGTTTCCTGGCAGCTCTGGCCCGTGTCTCAAAATCTCTGATGTTACATTGCA
CAAGATAAAAATATATCATCATGAACAATAAAACTGTCTGCTTACATAAACAGTAATACAAGGGGTGTTA
TGAGCCATATTCAACGGGAAACGTCGAGGCCGCGATTAAATTCCAACATGGATGCTGATTTATATGGGTA
TAAATGGGCTCGCGATAATGTCGGGCAATCAGGTGCGACAATCTATCGCTTGTATGGGAAGCCCGATGCG
CCAGAGTTGTTTCTGAAACATGGCAAAGGTAGCGTTGCCAATGATGTTACAGATGAGATGGTCAGACTAA
ACTGGCTGACGGAATTTATGCCTCTTCCGACCATCAAGCATTTTATCCGTACTCCTGATGATGCATGGTT
ACTCACCACTGCGATCCCCGGAAAAACAGCATTCCAGGTATTAGAAGAATATCCTGATTCAGGTGAAAAT
ATTGTTGATGCGCTGGCAGTGTTCCTGCGCCGGTTGCATTCGATTCCTGTTTGTAATTGTCCTTTTAACA
GCGATCGCGTATTTCGTCTCGCTCAGGCGCAATCACGAATGAATAACGGTTTGGTTGATGCGAGTGATTT
TGATGACGAGCGTAATGGCTGGCCTGTTGAACAAGTCTGGAAAGAAATGCATAAACTTTTGCCATTCTCA
CCGGATTCAGTCGTCACTCATGGTGATTTCTCACTTGATAACCTTATTTTTGACGAGGGGAAATTAATAG
GTTGTATTGATGTTGGACGAGTCGGAATCGCAGACCGATACCAGGATCTTGCCATCCTATGGAACTGCCT
CGGTGAGTTTTCTCCTTCATTACAGAAACGGCTTTTTCAAAAATATGGTATTGATAATCCTGATATGAAT
AAATTGCAGTTTCATTTGATGCTCGATGAGTTTTTCTAATCAGAATTGGTTAATTGGTTGTAACACTGGC
AGAGCATTACGCTGACTTGACGGGACGGCGCAAGCTCATGACCAAAATCCCTTAACGTGAGTTACGCGTC
GTTCCACTGAGCGTCAGACCCCGTAGAAAAGATCAAAGGATCTTCTTGAGATCCTTTTTTTCTGCGCGTA
ATCTGCTGCTTGCAAACAAAAAAACCACCGCTACCAGCGGTGGTTTGTTTGCCGGATCAAGAGCTACCAA
CTCTTTTTCCGAAGGTAACTGGCTTCAGCAGAGCGCAGATACCAAATACTGTTCTTCTAGTGTAGCCGTA
GTTAGGCCACCACTTCAAGAACTCTGTAGCACCGCCTACATACCTCGCTCTGCTAATCCTGTTACCAGTG
GCTGCTGCCAGTGGCGATAAGTCGTGTCTTACCGGGTTGGACTCAAGACGATAGTTACCGGATAAGGCGC
AGCGGTCGGGCTGAACGGGGGGTTCGTGCACACAGCCCAGCTTGGAGCGAACGACCTACACCGAACTGAG
ATACCTACAGCGTGAGCTATGAGAAAGCGCCACGCTTCCCGAAGGGAGAAAGGCGGACAGGTATCCGGTA
AGCGGCAGGGTCGGAACAGGAGAGCGCACGAGGGAGCTTCCAGGGGGAAACGCCTGGTATCTTTATAGTC
CTGTCGGGTTTCGCCACCTCTGACTTGAGCGTCGATTTTTGTGATGCTCGTCAGGGGGGCGGAGCCTATG
GAAAAACGCCAGCAACGCGGCCTTTTTACGGTTCCTGGCCTTTTGCTGGCCTTTTGCTCACATGTT
Features (pLannotate 1.2.2; 30 found; start..end, strand, type, name):
    121..213     +  CDS            lacI (fragment): lac repressor; lacI; The lac repressor binds to the lac operator to inhibit transcription in E. coli. This inhibition can be relieved by adding lactose or isopropyl-β-D-thiogalactopyranoside (IPTG).
    268..295     -  terminator     rrnB T2 terminator: transcription terminator T2 from the E. coli rrnB gene
    427..470     +  terminator     rrnB T1 terminator: Escherichia coli rrnB; transcription terminator T1 from the E. coli rrnB gene
    517..553     -  CDS            lacZα (fragment): LacZα fragment of β-galactosidase; lacZ fragment
    592..677     +  protein_bind   attL1 (fragment): mutant version of attL; recombination site for the Gateway® LR reaction LR Clonase™
    668..688     +  protein_bind   attB4: mutant version of attB; core recombination site for the Gateway® BP reaction BP Clonase™
    702..763     -  CDS            lacZα (fragment): LacZα fragment of β-galactosidase; lacZ fragment
    770..1269    +  promoter       PGK promoter: mouse phosphoglycerate kinase 1 promoter
   1293..1889    +  CDS            PuroR (fragment): puromycin N-acetyltransferase; pac from Streptomyces; confers resistance to puromycin
   1896..2891    +  CDS            ΔTK: truncated herpes simplex virus thymidine kinase (Salomon et al., 1995) confers sensitivity to nucleoside analogs such as acyclovir or ganciclovir
   2906..2960    +  CDS            HygR (fragment): aminoglycoside phosphotransferase from E. coli confers resistance to hygromycin
   2964..3238    +  polyA_signal   PGK poly(A) signal (fragment): mouse phosphoglycerate kinase 1 polyadenylation signal
   3489..3512    +  misc_feature   MCS (fragment): pUC18/19 multiple cloning site
   3547..3569    -  protein_bind   lac operator (fragment): The lac repressor binds to the lac operator to inhibit transcription in E. coli. This inhibition can be relieved by adding lactose or isopropyl-β-D-thiogalactopyranoside (IPTG). lac repressor encoded by lacI
   3573..3603    -  promoter       lac promoter: promoter for the E. coli lac operon
   3618..3639    -  protein_bind   CAP binding site: CAP binding activates transcription in the presence of cAMP. E. coli catabolite activator protein
   3652..3690    -  CDS            lacI (fragment): lac repressor; lacI; The lac repressor binds to the lac operator to inhibit transcription in E. coli. This inhibition can be relieved by adding lactose or isopropyl-β-D-thiogalactopyranoside (IPTG).
   3721..3741    +  promoter       tight TRE promoter (fragment): Tet-responsive promoter PTight, consisting of seven tet operator sequences followed by the minimal CMV promoter
   3758..3778    +  promoter       tight TRE promoter (fragment): Tet-responsive promoter PTight, consisting of seven tet operator sequences followed by the minimal CMV promoter
   3795..3815    +  promoter       tight TRE promoter (fragment): Tet-responsive promoter PTight, consisting of seven tet operator sequences followed by the minimal CMV promoter
   3832..3852    +  promoter       tight TRE promoter (fragment): Tet-responsive promoter PTight, consisting of seven tet operator sequences followed by the minimal CMV promoter
   3869..3889    +  promoter       tight TRE promoter (fragment): Tet-responsive promoter PTight, consisting of seven tet operator sequences followed by the minimal CMV promoter
   3906..3926    +  promoter       tight TRE promoter (fragment): Tet-responsive promoter PTight, consisting of seven tet operator sequences followed by the minimal CMV promoter
   3943..3963    +  promoter       tight TRE promoter (fragment): Tet-responsive promoter PTight, consisting of seven tet operator sequences followed by the minimal CMV promoter
   3980..4000    +  promoter       tight TRE promoter (fragment): Tet-responsive promoter PTight, consisting of seven tet operator sequences followed by the minimal CMV promoter
   4008..4053    +  promoter       TRE3GV promoter (fragment): 3rd-generation Tet-responsive promoter that can be activated by binding of Tet-On® 3G, optimized for retroviral and lentiviral vectors
   4132..4255    +  protein_bind   attR1: mutant version of attR; recombination site for the Gateway® LR reaction LR Clonase™
   4328..4346    -  promoter       T7 promoter: promoter for bacteriophage T7 RNA polymerase
   4480..5289    +  CDS            KanR: aminoglycoside phosphotransferase; aph(3')-Ia; confers resistance to kanamycin in bacteria or G418 (Geneticin®) in eukaryotes
   5436..6024    +  rep_origin     ori: high-copy-number ColE1/pMB1/pBR322/pUC origin of replication
