[The description below was written by a language model from this plasmid's Addgene catalogue record and pLannotate feature annotations shown in this document.]
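Description:
pENTR-L4R1-PHtetO2 is a Gateway entry clone built on the pDONR-P4P1r backbone, designed to supply the 5' (promoter-position) element in MultiSite Gateway assemblies of mammalian expression constructs. It is propagated in E. coli as a high-copy plasmid from a ColE1/pUC-type origin and selected with kanamycin through the KanR gene. rrnB T1 and T2 terminators lie upstream of the recombination cassette, where they insulate it from read-through transcription from the backbone. The sequenced record is about 6.1 kb, of which roughly 2.6 kb is backbone.

The payload sits between an attL4-type site and attR1. The automated annotation labels the left-hand site as an attL1 fragment overlapping an attB4 core, which fits the attL4 named in the catalogue entry. Two units are carried there. The first is a selection cassette in which the mouse PGK promoter drives a puromycin N-acetyltransferase sequence, immediately followed by a truncated herpes simplex virus thymidine kinase (ΔTK) and a PGK polyadenylation signal. This layout suggests a Puro-ΔTK fusion allowing positive selection with puromycin and negative selection with ganciclovir-type analogues, although the catalogue text mentions only puromycin resistance. The second unit, downstream and in the same orientation, is the conditional promoter: eight regularly spaced tet operator-like repeats followed by a minimal promoter segment resembling TRE3G-type promoters, ending just before attR1. Short lacZα, lac promoter/operator, MCS and HygR fragments appear to be cloning remnants.

In an LR reaction with compatible entry clones and a destination vector, the tet-responsive promoter is placed directly upstream of a gene of interest. That gene then becomes tetracycline/doxycycline-regulated in cells expressing a tet transactivator, and the linked marker allows selection of stable cells.
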