Addgene plasmid #139526: pENTR-L4R1-PHtetO2
Purpose: Provides conditional promoter cassette and PGK promoter driven puromycin resistant gene cassette between attL4-attR1 on Gateway entry vector
Depositing lab: Minoru Ko. Depositing organization: Keio University.
Backbone
  Vector backbone: pDONR-P4P1r
  Backbone size w/o insert (bp): 2643
  Vector type: Mammalian Expression
Growth in bacteria
  Bacterial resistance: Kanamycin, 50 μg/mL
  Growth temperature: 37°C
  Growth strain: DH5alpha
  Copy number: High Copy
Gene/Insert
  Gene/Insert name: tetO2 promoter
  Species: Synthetic
  Cloning method: Gateway Cloning
Terms and licenses: Academic/Nonprofit Terms; Industry Terms: Not Available to Industry
How to cite: pENTR-L4R1-PHtetO2 was a gift from Minoru Ko (Addgene plasmid # 139526 ; http://n2t.net/addgene:139526 ; RRID:Addgene_139526)
